>Addgene plasmid #59221 | pDam-Myc-HP1 | depositor full sequence | sequence record 145971 | pDam-Myc-HP1 sequence 10273 bps
TGCGTACTCGCAAATTATTAAAAATAAAACTTTAAAAATAATTTCGTCTAATTAATATTATGAGTTAATT
CAAACCCCACGGACATGCTAAGGGTTAATCAACAATCATATCGCTGTCTCACTCAGACTCAATACGACAC
TCAGAATACTATTCCTTTCACTCGCACTTATTGCAAGCATACGTTAAGTGGATGTCTCTTGCCGACGGGA
CCACCTTATGTTATTTCATCATGGTCTGGCCATTCTCATCGTGAGCTTCCGGGTGCTCGCATATCTGGCT
CTAAGACTTCGGGCCCGACGCAAGGAGTAGCCGACATATATCCGAAATAACTGCTTGTTTTTTTTTTTAC
CATTATTACCATCGTGTTTACTGTTTATTGCCCCCTCAAAAAGCTAATGTAATTATATTTGTGCCAATAA
AAACAAGATATGACCTATAGAATACAAGTATTTCCCCTTCGAACATCCCCACAAGTAGACTTTGGATTTG
TCTTCTAACCAAAAGACTTACACACCTGCATACCTTACATCAAAAACTCGTTTATCGCTACATAAAACAC
CGGGATATATTTTTTATATACATACTTTTCAAATCGCGCGCCCTCTTCATAATTCACCTCCACCACACCA
CGTTTCGTAGTTGCTCTTTCGCTGTCTCCCACCCGCTCTCCGCAACACATTCACCTTTTGTTCGACGACC
TTGGAGCGACTGTCGTTAGTTCCGCGCGATTCGGTGCGGTATTTCACACCGCATATGGTGCACTCTCAGT
ACAATCTGCTCTGATGCCGCATAGTTAAGCCAGCCCCGACACCCGCCAACACCCGCTGACGCGCCCTGAC
GGGCTTGTCTGCTCCCGGCATCCGCTTACAGACAAGCTGTGACCGTCTCCGGGAGCTGCATGTGTCAGAG
GTTTTCACCGTCATCACCGAAACGCGCGAGACGAAAGGGCCTCGTGATACGCCTATTTTTATAGGTTAAT
GTCATGATAATAATGGTTTCTTAGACGTCAGGTGGCACTTTTCGGGGAAATGTGCGCGGAACCCCTATTT
GTTTATTTTTCTAAATACATTCAAATATGTATCCGCTCATGAGACAATAACCCTGATAAATGCTTCAATA
ATATTGAAAAAGGAAGAGTATGAGTATTCAACATTTCCGTGTCGCCCTTATTCCCTTTTTTGCGGCATTT
TGCCTTCCTGTTTTTGCTCACCCAGAAACGCTGGTGAAAGTAAAAGATGCTGAAGATCAGTTGGGTGCAC
GAGTGGGTTACATCGAACTGGATCTCAACAGCGGTAAGATCCTTGAGAGTTTTCGCCCCGAAGAACGTTT
TCCAATGATGAGCACTTTTAAAGTTCTGCTATGTGGCGCGGTATTATCCCGTATTGACGCCGGGCAAGAG
CAACTCGGTCGCCGCATACACTATTCTCAGAATGACTTGGTTGAGTACTCACCAGTCACAGAAAAGCATC
TTACGGATGGCATGACAGTAAGAGAATTATGCAGTGCTGCCATAACCATGAGTGATAACACTGCGGCCAA
CTTACTTCTGACAACGATCGGAGGACCGAAGGAGCTAACCGCTTTTTTGCACAACATGGGGGATCATGTA
ACTCGCCTTGATCGTTGGGAACCGGAGCTGAATGAAGCCATACCAAACGACGAGCGTGACACCACGATGC
CTGTAGCAATGGCAACAACGTTGCGCAAACTATTAACTGGCGAACTACTTACTCTAGCTTCCCGGCAACA
ATTAATAGACTGGATGGAGGCGGATAAAGTTGCAGGACCACTTCTGCGCTCGGCCCTTCCGGCTGGCTGG
TTTATTGCTGATAAATCTGGAGCCGGTGAGCGTGGGTCTCGCGGTATCATTGCAGCACTGGGGCCAGATG
GTAAGCCCTCCCGTATCGTAGTTATCTACACGACGGGGAGTCAGGCAACTATGGATGAACGAAATAGACA
GATCGCTGAGATAGGTGCCTCACTGATTAAGCATTGGTAACTGTCAGACCAAGTTTACTCATATATACTT
TAGATTGATTTAAAACTTCATTTTTAATTTAAAAGGATCTAGGTGAAGATCCTTTTTGATAATCTCATGA
CCAAAATCCCTTAACGTGAGTTTTCGTTCCACTGAGCGTCAGACCCCGTAGAAAAGATCAAAGGATCTTC
TTGAGATCCTTTTTTTCTGCGCGTAATCTGCTGCTTGCAAACAAAAAAACCACCGCTACCAGCGGTGGTT
TGTTTGCCGGATCAAGAGCTACCAACTCTTTTTCCGAAGGTAACTGGCTTCAGCAGAGCGCAGATACCAA
ATACTGTCCTTCTAGTGTAGCCGTAGTTAGGCCACCACTTCAAGAACTCTGTAGCACCGCCTACATACCT
CGCTCTGCTAATCCTGTTACCAGTGGCTGCTGCCAGTGGCGATAAGTCGTGTCTTACCGGGTTGGACTCA
AGACGATAGTTACCGGATAAGGCGCAGCGGTCGGGCTGAACGGGGGGTTCGTGCACACAGCCCAGCTTGG
AGCGAACGACCTACACCGAACTGAGATACCTACAGCGTGAGCATTGAGAAAGCGCCACGCTTCCCGAAGG
GAGAAAGGCGGACAGGTATCCGGTAAGCGGCAGGGTCGGAACAGGAGAGCGCACGAGGGAGCTTCCAGGG
GGAAACGCCTGGTATCTTTATAGTCCTGTCGGGTTTCGCCACCTCTGACTTGAGCGTCGATTTTTGTGAT
GCTCGTCAGGGGGGCGGAGCCTATGGAAAAACGCCTTCTTCTTGAACTCGGGCTCGGTGCCAGTATACCT
CAAATGGTTGTCGTACCTCTCATGGTTCCGTTACGCCAACGAGGGTCTGCTGATTAACCAATGGGCGGAC
GTGGAGCCGGGCGAAATTAGCTGCACATCGTCGAACACCACGTGCCCCAGTTCGGGCAAGGTCATCCTGG
AGACGCTTAACTTCTCCGCCGCCGATCTGCCGCTGGACTACGTGGGTCTGGCCCATGATGAAATAACATA
AGGTGGTCCCGTCGATAGCCGAAGCTTACCGAAGTATACACTTAAATTCAGTGCACGTTTGCTTGTTGAG
AGGAAAGGTTGTGTGCGGACGAATTTTTTTTTGAAAACATTAACCCTTACGTGGAATAAAAAAAAATGAA
ATATTGCAAATTTTGCTGCAAAGCTGTGACTGGAGTAAAATTAATTCACGTGCCGAAGTGTGCTATTAAG
AGAAAATTGTGGGAGCAGAGCCTTGGGTGCAGCCTTGGTGAAAACTCCCAAATTTGTGATACCCACTTTA
AAGATTCGCAGTGGAAGGCTGCACCTGCAAAAGGTCAGACATTTAAAAGGAGGCGACTCAACGCAGATGC
CGTACCTAGTAAAGTGATAGAGCCTGAACCAGAAAAGATAAAAGAAGGCTATACCAGTGGGAGTACACAA
ACAGAGTAAGTTTGAATAGTAAAAAAAATCATTTATGTAAACAATAACGTGACTGTGCGTTAGGTCCTGT
TCATTGTTTAATGAAAATAAGAGCTTGAGGGAAAAAATTCGTACTTTGGAGTACGAAATGCGTCGTTTAG
AGCAGCAGCCGAATTAATTCTAGTTCCAGTGAAATCCAAGCATTTTCTAAATTAAATGTATTCTTATTAT
TATAGTTGTTATTTTTGATATATATAAACAACACTATTATGCCCACCATTTTTTTGAGATGCATCTACAC
AAGGAACAAACACTGGATGTCACTTTCAGTTCAAATTGTAACGCTAATCACTCCGAACAGGTCACAAAAA
ATTACCTTAAAAAGTCATAATATTAAATTAGAATAAATATAGCTGTGAGGGAAATATATACAAATATATT
GGAGCAAATAAATTGTACATACAAATATTTATTACTAATTTCTATTGAGACGAAATGAACCACTCGGAAC
CATTTGAGCGAACCGAATCGCGCGGAACTAACGACAGTCGCTCCAAGGTCGTCGAACAAAAGGTGAATGT
GTTGCGGAGAGCGGGTGGGAGACAGCGAAAGAGCAACTACGAAACGTGGTGTGGTGGAGGTGAATTATGA
AGAGGGCGCGCGATTTGAAAAGTATGTATATAAAAAATATATCCCGGTGTTTTATGTAGCGATAAACGAG
TTTTTGATGTAAGGTATGCAGGTGTGTAAGTCTTTTGGTTAGAAGACAAATCCAAAGTCTACTTGTGGGG
ATGTTCGAAGGGGAAATACTTGTATTCTATAGGTCATATCTTGTTTTTATTGGCACAAATATAATTACAT
TAGCTTTTTGAGGGGGCAATAAACAGTAAACACGATGGTAATAATGGTAAAAAAAAAAACAAGCAGTTAT
TTCGGATATATGTCGGCTACTCCTTGCGTCGGGCCCGAAGTCTTAGAGCCAGATATGCGAGCACCCGGAA
GCTCACGATGAGAATGGCCAGACCCACGTAGTCCAGCGGCAGATCGGCGGCGGAGAAGTTAAGCGTCTCC
AGGATGACCTTGCCCGAACTGGGGCACGTGGTGTTCGACGATGTGCAGCTAATTTCGCCCGGCTCCACGT
CCGCCCATTGGTTAATCAGCAGACCCTCGTTGGCGTAACGGAACCATGAGAGGTACGACAACCATTTGAG
GTATACTGGCACCGAGCCCGAGTTCAAGAAGAAGCCGCCAAAGAGCAGGAATGGTATGATAACCGGCGGA
CCCACAGACAGCGCCATCGAGGTCGAGGAGCTGGCGCAGGATATTAGATATCCGAAGGACGTTGACACAT
TGGCCACCAGAGTGACCAGCGCCAGGCAGTTGAAGAAGTGCAGCACTCCGGCCCGCAGTCCGATCATCGG
ATAGGCAATCGCCGTGAAGACCAGTGGCACTGTGAGAAAAAGCGGTAATTCGGCAATCGTTTTGCCCAGA
AAGTATGTGTCACAGCGATAAAGTCGACTTCGGGCCTCCCTCATAAAAACTGGCAGCTCTGAGGTGAACA
CCTAAATCGAATCGATTCATTAGAAAGTTAGTAAATTATTAATATGCAAATGTATTCTAAACAAGACTTA
CATTTATCGTGGCAAAGACGTTTTGAAAGGTCATGTTGGTCAGGAAGAGGAAGATGGCTCCGTTGATATT
CATCACGCCCACTTGCGTGAGTTGTTGGCCCAAAAAGATGAGGCCAATCAAGATGGCAACCATCTGCAAA
TTAAAATGTTACTCGCATCTCATTAATATTCATATCTTCAACATGTTCGCGAGTTAAATGAAATTTATTT
ATTTTCTGCAAAACTATAAACTATACATCTCATTGAAAAAAACTAAGAAGGGTGTGGAATCAGGCAATTC
TAACTAAAATCTAGCGAATTTGTTTCCAAGAATTGTAAGCGTTATATCATTTGTTTCCACTGGAACCACT
CACCGTTGTCTGAATAAGTCGCACTTTTACGAGGAGTGGTTCCTTGAGCACCGACAGCCAGGATCGCCAC
AGGACCGCCCGGAACTGCATGAACCAGGTGGCCTTGTAGGTGTACCCATTCTCCGGCTGCTCCAGTGGCT
TCTCCAAATTTTTGGTGGCCAACAACTGCTCCATATCCCGGGCTACTTTGCTAATAGCAAAATTGTCGCA
TATCTTGGCGATCCGATCACGGGACTCGATCTCCCGTCCGGGCACAACGGCCAACACCTGTACGTAAAAG
TCCGCCGGATTGTAGTTGGTAGGACACTGGGCACCCACGCTGGATAGGAGTTGAGATGTAATGTAATGCT
AGATACCCTTAATAAACACATCGAACTCACTAGGAAAAGAAGTCGACGGCTTCGCTGGGAGTGCCCAAGA
AAGCTACCCTGCCCTCGGCCATCAGAAGGATCTTGTCAAAGAGCTCAAACAGCTCGGAAGACGGCTGATG
AATGGTCAGGATGACGGTCTTGCCCTTCTGCGACAGCTTCTTCAGCACCTGGACGACGCTGTGGGCGGTA
AATGAGTCCAGTCCGGAGGTGGGCTCATCGCAGATCAGAAGCGGCGGATCGGTTAGTGCCTCGGAGGCGA
ATGCCAGACGCTTCCTTTCTCCGCCGGACAGACCTTTCACCCTGCCGGGCACACCGATGATCGTGTGCTG
ACATTTGCTGAGCGAAAGCTCCTGGATCACCTGATCCACGCGGGCCACTCGCTGCCGATAGGTCAGATGT
CGTGGCATCCGCACCATGGCCTGGAAAATCAGGTGTTCCCTGGCCGTTAGGGAGCCGATAAAGAGGTCAT
CCTGCTGGACATAGGCGCACCTGGCCTGCATCTCCTTGGCGTCCACAGGTTGGCCATTGAGCAGTCGCAT
CCCGGATGGCGATACTTGGATGCCCTGCGGCGATCGAAAGGCAAGGGCATTCAGCAGGGTCGTCTTTCCG
GCACCGGAACTGCCCATCACGGCCAAAAGTTCGCCCGGATAGGCCACGCCGCAAACTGAGTTTCAAATTG
GTAATTGGACCCTTTATTAAGATTTCACACAGATCAGCCGACTGCGAATAGAAACTCACCGTTCTTGAGC
AAATGTTTCCTGGGCGCCGGTATGTGTCGCTCGTTGCAGAATAGTCCGCGTGTCCGGTTGACCAGCTGCC
GCCATCCGGAGCCCGGCTGATTGACCGCCCCAAAGATGTCCATATTGTGCCAGGCATAGGTGAGGTTCTC
GGCTAGTTGGCCGCTCCCTGAACCGGAGTCCTCCGGCGGACTGGGTGGCAGGAGCGTGCCGTAGTTTTTG
GCCTGCCCGAAGCCCTGGTTAATGCAGCTCTGCGAAGCCGCTCCGCTGTCACCCTGCAATGATAGGGGAT
CTCAAATATCAACTACAAGCGTTATGCTCATCTAACCCCGAACAAAACGAAGTATCCTACGAAGTAGGTT
TATACTTTTATTTATTTTTTGTGCATCTAGGATCAGCTTAAAATATCTGGTTGTTATATTTTTTGTAAAA
AAGAATGTAGTCGAAAATGAATGCCTTTAGATGTCTTGATCATGATATGATCTTAAAAATTGTCTTATAT
AGCGAGCACAGCTACCAGAATAATCTGTTTCGTGTCACTATTTGTTTGTGCGATTGCGGTTTGGGATTTT
TGTGGGTCGCAGTTCTCACGCCGCAGACAATTTGATGTTGCAATCGCAGTTCCTATAGATCAAGTGAACT
TAAGATGTATGCACATGTACTACTCACATTGTTCAGATGCTCGGCAGATGGGTGTTTGCTGCCTCCGCGA
ATTAATAGCTCCTGATCCTCTTGGCCCATTGCCGGGATTTTTCACACTTTCCCCTGCTTACCCACCCAAA
ACCAATCACCACCCCAATCACTCAAAAAACAAACAAAAATAAGAAGCGAGAGGAGTTTTGGCACAGCACT
TTGTGTTTAATTGATGGCGTAAACCGCTTGGAGCTTCGTCACGAAACCGCTGACAAAGTGCAACTGAAGG
CGGACATTGACGCTAGGTAACGCTACAAACGGTGGCGAAAGAGATAGCGGACGCAGCGGCGAAAGAGACG
GCGATATTTCTGTGGACAGAGAAGGAGGCAAACAGCGCTGACTTTGAGTGGAATGTCATTTTGAGTGAGA
GGTAATCGAAAGAACCTGGTACTTCAAATACCCTTGGATCGAAGTAAATTTAAAACTGATCAGATAAGTT
CAATGATATCCAGTGCAGTAAAAAATAAAAAAAAAATATGTTTTTTTAAATCTACATTCTCCAAAAAAGG
GTTTTATTAACTTACATACATACTAGAATTGATCCCCGATCCCCCTAGAATCCCAAAACAAACTGGTTAT
TGTGGTAGGTCATTTGTTTGGCAGAAGAAAACTCGAGAAATTTCTCTGGCCGTTATTCGTTATTCTCTCT
TTTCTTTTTGGGTCTCCCTCTCTGCACTAATGCTCTCTCACTCTGTCACACAGTAAACGGCATACTGCTC
TCGTTGGTTCGAGAGAGCGCGCCTCGAATGTTCGCGAAAAGAGCGCCGGAGTATAAATAGAGCGCTTCGT
CTACGGAGCGACAATTCAATTCAAACAAGCAAAGTGAACACGTCGCTAAGCGAAAGCTAAGCAAATAAAC
AAGCGCAGCTGAACAAGCTAAACAATCTGCAGTAAAGTGCAAGTTAAAGTGAATCAATTAAAAGTAACCA
GCAACCAAGTAAATCAACTGCAACTACTGAAATCTGCCAAGAAGTAATTATTGAATACAAGAAGAGAACT
CTGAATAGGGAATTGGGAATTCAACATGAAGAAAAATCGCGCTTTTTTGAAGTGGGCAGGGGGCAAGTAT
CCCCTGCTTGATGATATTAAACGGCATTTGCCCAAGGGCGAATGTCTGGTTGAGCCTTTTGTAGGTGCCG
GGTCGGTGTTTCTCAACACCGACTTTTCTCGTTATATCCTTGCCGATATCAATAGCGACCTGATCAGTCT
CTATAACATTGTGAAGATGCGTACTGATGAGTACGTACAGGCCGCACGCGAGCTGTTTGTTCCCGAAACA
AATTGCGCCGAGGTTTACTATCAGTTCCGCGAAGAGTTCAACAAAAGCCAGGATCCGTTCCGTCGGGCGG
TACTGTTTTTATATTTGAACCGCTACGGTTACAACGGCCTGTGTCGTTACAATCTGCGCGGTGAGTTTAA
CGTGCCGTTCGGCCGCTACAAAAAACCCTATTTCCCGGAAGCAGAGTTGTATCACTTCGCTGAAAAAGCG
CAGAATGCCTTTTTCTATTGTGAGTCTTACGCCGATAGCATGGCGCGCGCAGATGATGCATCCGTCGTCT
ATTGCGATCCGCCTTATGCACCGCTGTCTGCGACCGCCAACTTTACGGCGTATCACACAAACAGTTTTAC
GCTTGAACAACAAGCGCATCTGGCGGAGATCGCCGAAGGTCTGGTTGAGCGCCATATTCCAGTGCTGATC
TCCAATCACGATACGATGTTAACGCGTGAGTGGTATCAGCGCGCAAAATTGCATGTCGTCAAAGTTCGAC
GCAGTATAAGCAGCAACGGCGGCACACGTAAAAAGGTGGACGAACTGCTGGCTTTGTACAAACCAGGAGT
CGTTTCACCCGCGAAAAAAGCCGGTGAACAGAAACTCATCTCTGAAGAGGATCTGGCCGGCGGCAAGAAA
ATCGACAACCCTGAGAGCTCGGCAAAGGTTTCCGATGCCGAAGAGGAGGAGGAGGAGTACGCCGTGGAAA
AGATCATCGACAGGCGGGTGCGCAAGGGAAAGGTGGAGTACTATCTGAAATGGAAGGGCTATCCCGAAAC
TGAGAACACGTGGGAGCCGGAGAACAATCTCGACTGCCAGGATCTTATCCAGCAGTACGAGGCGAGCCGC
AAGGATGAGGAGAAGTCAGCCGCCTCCAAGAAGGATCGACCCAGCAGCAGCGCCAAGGCCAAGGAAACTC
AAGGACGCGCCAGCAGTTCGACGTCCACAGCAAGCAAGCGAAAGTCCGAAGAACCAACAGGGCCCTCTGG
CAATAAATCAAAACGTACCACAGATGCGGAGCAGGACACCATTCCCGTTTCAGGATCTACCGGATTCGAT
CGCGGCCTGGAGGCCGAAAAGATCTTGGGTGCCTCCGACAATAATGGCCGCCTGACATTCCTCATTCAGT
TCAAAGGCGTGGACCAAGCAGAAATGGTGCCCTCCTCAGTGGCCAATGAAAAAATTCCACGAATGGTAAT
CCACTTCTACGAAGAGCGCCTATCCTGGTACTCTGATAATGAAGATTAAGGATCTGCGGCCGCGGTCTAG
AAGGCCTAATTCCAGCTGAGCGCCGGTCGCTACCATTACCAGTTGGTCTGGTGTCGGGGATCCGTCGACT
AAGGCCAAAGAGTCTAATTTTTGTTCATCAATGGGTTATAACATATGGGTTATATTATAAGTTTGTTTTA
AGTTTTTGAGACTGATAAGAATGTTTCGATCGAATATTCCATAGAACAACAATAGTATTACCTAATTACC
AAGTCTTAATTTAGCAAAAATGTTATTGCTTATAGAAAAAATAAATTATTTATTTGAAATTTAAAGTCAA
CTTGTCATTTAATGTCTTGTAGACTTTTGAAAGTCTTACGATACAATTAGTATCTAATATACATGGGTTC
ATTCTACATTCTATATTAGTGATGATTTCTTTAGCTAGTAATACATTTTAATTATATTCGGCTTTGATGA
TTTTCTGATTTTTTCCGAACGGATTTTCGTAGACCCTTTCGATCTCATAATGGCTCATTTTATTGCGATG
GACGGTCAGGAGAGCTCGAATTAACGGGGATCCGTCGACCTGCAGCCAAGCTT
Features (pLannotate 1.2.2; 15 found; start..end, strand, type, name):
      1..233     +  misc_feature   P element 3' end: P element 3' end
    233..735     +  gene           mini-white (fragment): white; This modified version of the white gene lacks part of the first intron.
    734..803     -  misc_feature   bom (fragment): basis of mobility region from pBR322
    905..940     -  CDS            rop (fragment): Rop protein, which maintains plasmids at low copy number; rop
   1035..1139    +  promoter       AmpR promoter: bla
   1140..2000    +  CDS            AmpR: β-lactamase; bla; confers resistance to ampicillin, carbenicillin, and related antibiotics
   2171..2759    +  rep_origin     ori: high-copy-number ColE1/pMB1/pBR322/pUC origin of replication
   2765..2993    +  CDS            mini-white (fragment): Drosophila white gene eye color pigment; white; This is a modified version of the white gene lacking part of the first intron.
   2994..3579    +  misc_feature   P element 5' end: No description available
   4357..7239    -  CDS            mini-white: Drosophila white gene eye color pigment; white; This is a modified version of the white gene lacking part of the first intron.
   7745..8193    +  promoter       hsp70 promoter: Drosophila melanogaster hsp70Bb promoter
   8216..9049    +  CDS            dam: DMA_ECOLI - Experimental evidence at protein level: Swiss-Prot protein existence level 1. Methylates DNA within the sequence GATC and protects the DNA from cleavage by the restriction endonuclease MboI. Although it shares sequence specificity with a number of type II restriction endonucleases and methylases, it is thought to act in postreplication mismatch repair rather than as a part of a restriction modification system. May also play a role in DNA replication. From Escherichia coli (strain K12).
   9059..9086    +  CDS            3xMyc (fragment): 3 tandem Myc epitope tags
   9092..9706    +  CDS            Su(var)205: HP1_DROME - Also known as HP1. Experimental evidence at protein level: Swiss-Prot protein existence level 1. Structural component of heterochromatin, involved in gene repression and the modification of position-effect-variegation. Recognizes and binds histone H3 tails methylated at 'Lys-9', leading to epigenetic repression. From Drosophila melanogaster (Fruit fly).
   9803..10232   +  polyA_signal   hsp70 poly(A): polyadenlyation signal from the Drosophila melanogaster hsp70Ab gene
