[The description below was written by a language model from this plasmid's Addgene catalogue record and pLannotate feature annotations shown in this document.]
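Description:
pDam-Myc-HP1 is a roughly 10.3 kb Drosophila expression plasmid for DamID, built on the pNDam-myc backbone. The sequencing primer name and the annotated features indicate a pCaSpeR-hs-type P-element transformation vector. It is maintained in E. coli through a ColE1/pUC-type origin and an ampicillin resistance gene (β-lactamase with its own promoter). Small remnants of the pBR322 bom and rop regions are also detected. P element 5′ and 3′ ends are annotated, together with a mini-white eye-colour marker. These elements allow transposase-mediated germline integration and visual scoring of transgenic flies, although the plasmid can also be transfected into insect cells. Several short mini-white fragments flagged next to the P element ends are probably flanking sequence matches rather than additional marker copies.

The payload is a single fusion cassette driven by the Drosophila hsp70 promoter and terminated by an hsp70 polyadenylation signal. It encodes E. coli DNA adenine methyltransferase (Dam) at the N terminus, followed by a myc epitope and then full-length Drosophila HP1 (Su(var)205). The software annotates the epitope as a fragment of a 3xMyc tag, which is consistent with a single copy. HP1 is the heterochromatin protein that binds histone H3 methylated at lysine 9. Tethering Dam to HP1 causes adenine methylation at GATC sites near HP1's chromatin binding sites, leaving a mark that can be mapped with methylation-sensitive restriction enzymes to identify in vivo targets. In this method the heat shock promoter is generally relied on for low, uninduced expression, which limits nonspecific methylation. The myc tag allows detection of the fusion protein. The restriction sites used to insert HP1 are not recorded.
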