Addgene plasmid #59221: pDam-Myc-HP1
Purpose: expresses Dam-myc-HP1
Depositing lab: Bas van Steensel. Depositing organization: Fred Hutchinson Cancer Center. Publication: Identification of in vivo DNA targets of chromatin proteins using tethered dam methyltransferase. van Steensel B, Henikoff S. Nat Biotechnol. 2000 Apr;18(4):424-8. 10.1038/74487 PubMed 10748524.
Backbone
  Vector backbone: pNDam-myc, Addgene plasmid 59217
  Backbone manufacturer: van Steensal lab
  Total vector size (bp): 10271
  Vector type: Insect Expression ; DamID
Growth in bacteria
  Bacterial resistance: Ampicillin, 100 μg/mL
  Growth temperature: 37°C
  Growth strain: DH5alpha
  Copy number: Unknown
Gene/Insert
  Gene/Insert name: HP1 (alt names: Suppressor of variegation 205; Su(var)205; heterochromatin protein 1)
  Species: D. melanogaster (fly)
  Entrez Gene: Su(var)205 (a.k.a. Dmel_CG8409, CBX5, CG8409, DmHP-1, DmHP1, Dmel\CG8409, E(var)29, E(var)29A, FBgn0003607, HP-1, HP1, HP1-VS, HP1A, HP1a, HP1alpha, Hp1, Hp1a, SU(VAR)205, Su(Var)2-5, Su(Var)205, Su(var), Su(var)2-05, Su(var)2-5, Su(var)2-501, Su(var)29A, Su(var)[205], Su-var(2)5, Su[Var]205, Su[var]205, Sur(var)205, Suvar(2)5, Suvar2-5, dHP-1a, dHP1, dHP1a, hp1, hp1a, su(var)205)
  Promoter: Drosophila heat shock promoter
  Tag / fusion protein: Dam (N terminal on backbone); myc (N terminal on backbone)
  Cloning method: Restriction Enzyme; 5′ cloning site unknown (unknown if destroyed); 3′ cloning site unknown (unknown if destroyed)
  Sequencing primers: 5′ pCasper-hs
Terms and licenses: Academic/Nonprofit Terms; Industry Terms: Not Available to Industry
How to cite: pDam-Myc-HP1 was a gift from Bas van Steensel (Addgene plasmid # 59221 ; http://n2t.net/addgene:59221 ; RRID:Addgene_59221)
