>Addgene plasmid #59221 | pDam-Myc-HP1 | addgene partial sequence | sequence record 145970 | pCasper-hs 5'-GCAACTACTGAAATCTGCCAAG-3'
ATTGGGAATTCAACATGAAGAAAAATCGCGCTTTTTTGAAGTGGGCAGGGGGCAAGTATCCCCTGCTTGA
TGATATTAAACGGCATTTGCCCAAGGGCGAATGTCTGGTTGAGCCTTTTGTAGGTGCCGGGTCGGTGTTT
CTCAACACCGACTTTTCTCGTTATATCCTTGCCGATATCAATAGCGACCTGATCAGTCTCTATAACATTG
TGAAGATGCGTACTGATGAGTACGTACAGGCCGCACGCGAGCTGTTTGTTCCCGAAACAAATTGCGCCGA
GGTTTACTATCAGTTCCGCGAAGAGTTCAACAAAAGCCAGGATCCGTTCCGTCGGGCGGTACTGTTTTTA
TATTTGAACCGCTACGGTTACAACGGCCTGTGTCGTTACAATCTGCGCGGTGAGTTTAACGTGCCGTTCG
GCCGCTACAAAAAACCCTATTTCCCGGAAGCAGAGTTGTATCACTTCGCTGAAAAAGCGCAGAATGCCTT
TTTCTATTGTGAGTCTTACGCCGATAGCATGGCGCGCGCAGATGATGCATCCGTCGTCTATTGCGATCCG
CCTTATGCACCGCTGTCTGCGACCGCCAACTTTACGGCGTATCACACAAACAGTTTTACGCTTGAACAAC
AAGCGCATCTGGCGGAGATCGCCGAAGGTCTGGTTGAGCGCCATATTCCAGTGCTGATCTCCAATCACGA
TACGATGTTAACGCGTGAGTGGTATCAGCGCGCAAAATTGCATGTCGTCAAAGTTCGACGCAGTATAAGC
AGCAACGGCGGCACACGTAAA
