>Addgene plasmid #59221 | pDam-Myc-HP1 | addgene partial sequence | sequence record 146010 | Pry1 5'-ccttagcatgtccgtggggtttgaat-3'
AGTTTTATTTTTAATAATTTGCGAGTACGCAAAGCTTGGCTGCAGGTCGACGGATCCCCGTTAATTCGAG
CTCTCCTGACCGTCCATCGCAATAAAATGAGCCATTATGAGATCGAAAGGGTCTACGAAAATCCGTTCGG
AAAAAATCAGAAAATCATCAAAGCCGAATATAATTAAAATGTATTACTAGCTAAAGAAATCATCACTAAT
ATAGAATGTAGAATGAACCCATGTATATTAGATACTAATTGTATCGTAAGACTTTCAAAAGTCTACAAGA
CATTAAATGACAAGTTGACTTTAAATTTCAAATAAATAATTTATTTTTTCTATAAGCAATAACATTTTTG
CTAAATTAAGACTTGGTAATTAGGTAATACTATTGTTGTTCTATGGAATATTCGATCGAAACATTCTTAT
CAGTCTCAAAAACTTAAAACAAACTTATAATATAACCCATATGTTATAACCCATTGATGAACAAAAATTA
GACTCTTTGGCCTTAGTCGACGGATCCCCGACACCAGACCAACTGGTAATGGTAGCGACCGGCGCTCAGC
TGGAATTAGGCCTTCTAGACCGCGGCCGCAGATCCTTAATCTTCATTATCAGAGTACCAGGATAGGCGCT
CTTCGTAGAAGTGGATTACCATTCGTGGAATTTTTTCATTGGCCACTGAGGAGGGCACCATTTCTGCTTG
GTCCACGCCTTTGAACTGAATGAGGAATGTCAGGCGGCCATTATTGTCGGAGGCACCCAAGATCTTT
